>Addgene plasmid #26749 | pDRAV-4 | depositor full sequence | sequence record 12658 | Author sequence
CTAAATTGTAAGCGTTAATATTTTGTTAAAATTCGCGTTAAATTTTTGTTAAATCAGCTCATTTTTTAAC
CAATAGGCCGAAATCGGCAAAATCCCTTATAAATCAAAAGAATAGACCGAGATAGGGT
[37 nt withheld, positions 129-165]
AAAGAACGTGGACTCCAACGTCAAAGG
[49 nt withheld, positions 193-241]
T
[91 nt withheld, positions 243-333]
G
[124 nt withheld, positions 335-458]
CCCATTCGCCATTCAGGCTGCGCAACTGTTGGGAAGGGCGATCGGTGCGGGCCTCTTCGCTATTACGCCA
GCTGGCGAAAGGGGGATGTGCTGCAAGGCGATTAAGTTGGGTAACGCCAGGGTTTTCCCAGTCACGACGT
TGTAAAACGACGGCCAGTGAATTGTAATACGACTCACTATAGGGCGAATTGGAGCTCATAACTTCGTATA
GCATACATTATACGAAGTTATGGCGCCTCAGCGGCCGCACAATGCATGTAGTTAACTTCTTAATTAACTG
GGATCCTGCGGGTGCCAGGGCGTGCCCTTGGGCTCCCCGGGCGCGTACTCCACCTCACCTCGAGATTCTA
CCGGGTAGGGGAGGCGCTTTTCCCAAGGCAGTCTGGAGCATGCGCTTTAGCAGCCCCGCTGGGCACTTGG
CGCTACACAAGTGGCCTCTGGCCTCGCACACATTCCACATCCACCGGTAGGCGCCAACCGGCTCCGTTCT
TTGGTGGCCCCTTCGCGCCACCTTCTACTCCTCCCCTAGTCAGGAAGTTCCCCCCCGCCCCGCAGCTCGC
GTCGTGCAGGACGTGACAAATGGAAGTAGCACGTCTCACTAGTCTCGTGCAGATGGACAGCACCGCTGAG
CAATGGAAGCGGGTAGGCCTTTGGGGCAGCGGCCAATAGCAGCTTTGCTCCTTCGCTTTCTGGGCTCAGA
GGCTGGGAAGGGGTGGGTCCGGGGGCGGGCTCAGGGGCGGGCTCAGGGGCGGGGCGGGCGCCCGAAGGTC
CTCCGGAGGCCCGGCATTCTGCACGCTTCAAAAGCGCACGTCTGCCGCGCTGTTCTCCTCTTCCTCATCT
CCGGGCCTTTCGACCGATCCAGCCGCCACCATGAAAAAGCCTGAACTCACCGCGACGTCTGTCGAGAAGT
TTCTGATCGAAAAGTTCGACAGCGTCTCCGACCTGATGCAGCTCTCGGAGGGCGAAGAATCTCGTGCTTT
CAGCTTCGATGTAGGAGGGCGTGGATATGTCCTGCGGGTAAATAGCTGCGCCGATGGTTTCTACAAAGAT
CGTTATGTTTATCGGCACTTTGCATCGGCCGCGCTCCCGATTCCGGAAGTGCTTGACATTGGGGAATTCA
GCGAGAGCCTGACCTATTGCATCTCCCGCCGTGCACAGGGTGTCACGTTGCAAGACCTGCCTGAAACCGA
ACTGCCCGCTGTTCTGCAGCCGGTCGCGGAGGCCATGGATGCGATCGCTGCGGCCGATCTTAGCCAGACG
AGCGGGTTCGGCCCATTCGGACCGCAAGGAATCGGTCAATACACTACATGGCGTGATTTCATATGCGCGA
TTGCTGATCCCCATGTGTATCACTGGCAAACTGTGATGGACGACACCGTCAGTGCGTCCGTCGCGCAGGC
TCTCGATGAGCTGATGCTTTGGGCCGAGGACTGCCCCGAAGTCCGGCACCTCGTGCACGCGGATTTCGGC
TCCAACAATGTCCTGACGGACAATGGCCGCATAACAGCGGTCATTGACTGGAGCGAGGCGATGTTCGGGG
ATTCCCAATACGAGGTCGCCAACATCTTCTTCTGGAGGCCGTGGTTGGCTTGTATGGAGCAGCAGACGCG
CTACTTCGAGCGGAGGCATCCGGAGCTTGCAGGATCGCCGCGGCTCCGGGCGTATATGCTCCGCATTGGT
CTTGACCAACTCTATCAGAGCTTGGTTGACGGCAATTTCGATGATGCAGCTTGGGCGCAGGGTCGATGCG
ACGCAATCGTCCGATCCGGAGCCGGGACTGTCGGGCGTACACAAATCGCCCGCAGAAGCGCGGCCGTCTG
GACCGATGGCTGTGTAGAAGTACTCGCCGATAGTGGAAACCGACGCCCCAGCACTCGTCCGAGGGCAAAG
GAATAGTCGAGAAATTGATGATCTATTAAACAATAAAGATGTCCACTAAAATGGAAGTTTTTCCTGTCAT
ACTTTGTTAAGAAGGGTGAGAACAGAGTACCTACATTTTGAATGGAAGGATTGGAGCTACGGGGGTGGGG
GTGGGGTGGGATTAGATAAATGCCTGCTCTTTACTGAAGGCTCTTTACTATTGCTTTATGATAATGTTTC
ATAGTTGGATATCATAATTTAAACAAGCAAAACCAAATTAAGGGCCAGCTCATTCCTCCCACTCATGATC
TATAGATCTCTCGTGGGATCATTGTTTTTCTCTTGATTCCCACTTTGTGGTTCTAAGTACTGTGGTTTCC
AAATGTGTCAGTTTCATAGCCTGAAGAACGAGATCAGCAGCCTCTGTTCCACATACACTTCATTCTCAGT
ATTGTTACGCGTGTGCCCCAACTGGGGTAACCTTTGAGTTCTCTCAGTTGGGGGCGTAGGGTCGTCGACA
TAACTTCGTATAAAGTATCCTATACGAAGTTATATCGATGAAGTTCCTATACTTTCTAGAGAATAGGAAC
TTCAAGCTTGGTACCAGCTTTTGTTCCCTTTAGTGAGGGTTAATTTCGAGCTTGGCGTAATCATGGTCAT
AGCTGTTTCCTGTGTGAAATTGTTATCCGCTCACAATTCCACACAACATACGAGCCGGAAGCATAAAGTG
TAAAGCCTGGGGTGCCTAATGAGTGAGCTAACTCACATTAATTGCGTTGCGCTCACTGCCCGCTTTCCAG
TCGGGAAACCTGTCGTGCCAGCTGCATTAATGAATCGGCCAACGCGCGGGGAGAGGCGGTTTGCGTATTG
GGCGCTCTTCCGCTTCCTCGCTCACTGACTCGCTGCGCTCGGTCGTTCGGCTGCGGCGAGCGGTATCAGC
TCACTCAAAGGCGGTAATACGGTTATCCACAGAATCAGGGGATAACGCAGGAAAGAACATGTGAGCAAAA
GGCCAGCAAAAGGCCAGGAACCGTAAAAAGGCCGCGTTGCTGGCGTTTTTCCATAGGCTCCGCCCCCCTG
ACGAGCATCACAAAAATCGACGCTCAAGTCAGAGGTGGCGAAACCCGACAGGACTATAAAGATACCAGGC
GTTTCCCCCTGGAAGCTCCCTCGTGCGCTCTCCTGTTCCGACCCTGCCGCTTACCGGATACCTGTCCGCC
TTTCTCCCTTCGGGAAGCGTGGCGCTTTCTCATAGCTCACGCTGTAGGTATCTCAGTTCGGTGTAGGTCG
TTCGCTCCAAGCTGGGCTGTGTGCACGAACCCCCCGTTCAGCCCGACCGCTGCGCCTTATCCGGTAACTA
TCGTCTTGAGTCCAACCCGGTAAGACACGACTTATCGCCACTGGCAGCAGCCACTGGTAACAGGATTAGC
AGAGCGAGGTATGTAGGCGGTGCTACAGAGTTCTTGAAGTGGTGGCCTAACTACGGCTACACTAGAAGGA
CAGTATTTGGTATCTGCGCTCTGCTGAAGCCAGTTACCTTCGGAAAAAGAGTTGGTAGCTCTTGATCCGG
CAAACAAACCACCGCTGGTAGCGGTGGTTTTTTTGTTTGCAAGCAGCAGATTACGCGCAGAAAAAAAGGA
TCTCAAGAAGATCCTTTGATCTTTTCTACGGGGTCTGACGCTCAGTGGAACGAAAACTCACGTTAAGGGA
TTTTGGTCATGAGATTATCAAAAAGGATCTTCACCTAGATCCTTTTAAATTAAAAATGAAGTTTTAAATC
AATCTAAAGTATATATGAGTAAACTTGGTCTGACAGTTACCAATGCTTAATCAGTGAGGCACCTATCTCA
GCGATCTGTCTATTTCGTTCATCCATAGTTGCCTGACTCCCCGTCGTGTAGATAACTACGATACGGGAGG
GCTTACCATCTGGCCCCAGTGCTGCAATGATACCGCGAGACCCACGCTCACCGGCTCCAGATTTATCAGC
AATAAACCAGCCAGCCGGAAGGGCCGAGCGCAGAAGTGGTCCTGCAACTTTATCCGCCTCCATCCAGTCT
ATTAATTGTTGCCGGGAAGCTAGAGTAAGTAGTTCGCCAGTTAATAGTTTGCGCAACGTTGTTGCCATTG
CTACAGGCATCGTGGTGTCACGCTCGTCGTTTGGTATGGCTTCATTCAGCTCCGGTTCCCAACGATCAAG
GCGAGTTACATGATCCCCCATGTTGTGCAAAAAAGCGGTTAGCTCCTTCGGTCCTCCGATCGTTGTCAGA
AGTAAGTTGGCCGCAGTGTTATCACTCATGGTTATGGCAGCACTGCATAATTCTCTTACTGTCATGCCAT
CCGTAAGATGCTTTTCTGTGACTGGTGAGTACTCAACCAAGTCATTCTGAGAATAGTGTATGCGGCGACC
GAGTTGCTCTTGCCCGGCGTCAATACGGGATAATACCGCGCCACATAGCAGAACTTTAAAAGTGCTCATC
ATTGGAAAACGTTCTTCGGGGCGAAAACTCTCAAGGATCTTACCGCTGTTGAGATCCAGTTCGATGTAAC
CCACTCGTGCACCCAACTGATCTTCAGCATCTTTTACTTTCACCAGCGTTTCTGGGTGAGCAAAAACAGG
AAGGCAAAATGCCGCAAAAAAGGGAATAAGGGCGACACGGAAATGTTGAATACTCATACTCTTCCTTTTT
CAATATTATTGAAGCATTTATCAGGGTTATTGTCTCATGAGCGGATACATATTTGAATGTATTTAGAAAA
ATAAACAAATAGGGGTTCCGCGCACATTTCCCCGAAAAGTGCCAC
Features (pLannotate 1.2.2; 19 found; start..end, strand, type, name):
     30..458     -  rep_origin     f1 ori (sequence partly withheld): f1 bacteriophage origin of replication; arrow indicates direction of (+) strand synthesis
    463..620     -  CDS            lacZα (fragment): LacZα fragment of β-galactosidase; lacZ fragment
    623..641     +  promoter       T7 promoter: promoter for bacteriophage T7 RNA polymerase
    656..689     +  protein_bind   loxP: Cre-mediated recombination occurs in the 8-bp core sequence (GCATACAT). Cre recombinase
    750..783     +  protein_bind   attB: minimal attB site for the φC31 integrase (Groth et al., 2000) phage φC31 integrase
    811..1310    +  promoter       PGK promoter: mouse phosphoglycerate kinase 1 promoter
   1329..2354    +  CDS            HygR: aminoglycoside phosphotransferase from E. coli; aph(4)-Ia; confers resistance to hygromycin
   2358..2774    +  polyA_signal   PGK poly(A) signal (fragment): mouse phosphoglycerate kinase 1 polyadenylation signal
   2781..2839    +  protein_bind   phage φC31 attP (fragment): attachment site of phage φC31 phage φC31 integrase
   2838..2871    -  protein_bind   lox2272: Cre-mediated recombination occurs in the 8-bp core sequence (GGATACTT). lox2272 sites are compatible with each other, but incompatible with loxP or loxN sites (Lee and Saito, 1988). Cre recombinase
   2878..2911    -  protein_bind   FRT (minimal): supports FLP-mediated excision but not integration (Turan and Bode, 2011) FLP recombinase from the Saccharomyces cerevisiae 2μ plasmid
   2935..2953    -  promoter       T3 promoter: promoter for bacteriophage T3 RNA polymerase
   2998..3014    -  protein_bind   lac operator: The lac repressor binds to the lac operator to inhibit transcription in E. coli. This inhibition can be relieved by adding lactose or isopropyl-β-D-thiogalactopyranoside (IPTG). lac repressor encoded by lacI
   3022..3052    -  promoter       lac promoter: promoter for the E. coli lac operon
   3067..3088    -  protein_bind   CAP binding site: CAP binding activates transcription in the presence of cAMP. E. coli catabolite activator protein
   3101..3193    -  CDS            lacI (fragment): lac repressor; lacI; The lac repressor binds to the lac operator to inhibit transcription in E. coli. This inhibition can be relieved by adding lactose or isopropyl-β-D-thiogalactopyranoside (IPTG).
   3376..3964    -  rep_origin     ori: high-copy-number ColE1/pMB1/pBR322/pUC origin of replication
   4135..4995    -  CDS            AmpR: β-lactamase; bla; confers resistance to ampicillin, carbenicillin, and related antibiotics
   4996..5100    -  promoter       AmpR promoter: bla
