[The description below was written by a language model from this plasmid's Addgene catalogue record and pLannotate feature annotations shown in this document.]
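Description:
pDRAV-4 is an empty replacement-vector backbone for dual recombinase-mediated cassette exchange (dRMCE), built on pBluescript II KS and about 5.1 kb in total. It is one member of the pDRAV series, whose members carry a 5' loxP site and a 3' FRT site in all possible relative orientations; in this version loxP lies on the forward strand and the minimal FRT on the reverse strand. The plasmid propagates in E. coli at high copy number from the pUC-type ColE1 origin under ampicillin selection (AmpR with its own bla promoter). It retains the usual pBluescript elements: an f1 origin, lacZα and lac promoter/operator remnants, and flanking T7 and T3 promoters that serve as sequencing primer sites.

Between loxP and FRT sits a mammalian selection cassette in which the mouse PGK promoter drives the hygromycin resistance gene, followed by a PGK polyadenylation signal. This cassette is bracketed by φC31 attB and attP sites, which should allow the marker to be removed by φC31 integrase once recombinant clones have been selected. A lox2272 site, incompatible with loxP, is also annotated between attP and FRT; the record does not explain its role. No insert is present, and the user's own sequence is meant to be placed within the loxP/FRT-flanked region. The record lists Gateway cloning and SacI and KpnI sites, although no Gateway att recombination sites appear in the feature table.

In dRMCE, Cre and FLP act together to swap the loxP–FRT-flanked segment into a genomic locus that already carries matching heterologous sites. This allows existing mouse mutant alleles to be re-engineered, with hygromycin used to select exchanged cells.
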