Addgene plasmid #26749: pDRAV-4
Purpose: (Empty Backbone)
Depositing lab: Rolf Zeller. Depositing organization: University of Basel. Publication: Dual RMCE for efficient re-engineering of mouse mutant alleles. Osterwalder M, Galli A, Rosen B, Skarnes WC, Zeller R, Lopez-Rios J.. Nat Methods. 2010 Oct 17 10.1038/nmeth.1521 PubMed 20953177.
Backbone
  Vector backbone: pBluescript II KS
  Backbone manufacturer: Stratagene
  Backbone size (bp): 3000
  Vector type: Mammalian Expression, Cre/Lox ; FLP/FRT; PhiC31/attB-attP
  Selectable markers: Hygromycin
Growth in bacteria
  Bacterial resistance: Ampicillin, 100 μg/mL
  Growth temperature: 37°C
  Growth strain: DH5alpha
  Copy number: High Copy
Gene/Insert
  Gene/Insert name: None
  Cloning method: Gateway Cloning; 5′ cloning site SacI (not destroyed); 3′ cloning site KpnI (not destroyed)
  Sequencing primers: 5′ T7, M13Fw; 3′ T3, M13Rv
Terms and licenses: Academic/Nonprofit Terms; Industry Terms: Not Available to Industry
Depositor comments: The pDRAV plasmid series encode a 5' loxP site and a 3' FRT site in all possible orientations for dual RMCE (dRMCE) as described in Osterwalder et al. "Dual RMCE for efficient re-engineering of mouse mutant alleles" Nature Methods (2010) DOI 10.1038/nmeth.1521 Protocol for using these plasmids can be found here: http://www.nature.com/protocolexchange/protocols/1906
How to cite: pDRAV-4 was a gift from Rolf Zeller (Addgene plasmid # 26749 ; http://n2t.net/addgene:26749 ; RRID:Addgene_26749)
