>Addgene plasmid #26749 | pDRAV-4 | addgene partial sequence | sequence record 32975 | 26749 with M13pUC-rev
ACCCTCACTAAAGGGAACAAAAGCTGGTACCAAGCTTGAAGTTCCTATTCTCTAGAAAGTATAGGAACTT
CATCGATATAACTTCGTATAGGATACTTTATACGAAGTTATGTCGACGACCCTACGCCCCCAACTGAGAG
AACTCAAAGGTTACCCCAGTTGGGGCACACGCGTAACAATACTGAGAATGAAGTGTATGTGGAACAGAGG
CTGCTGATCTCGTTCTTCAGGCTATGAAACTGACACATTTGGAAACCACAGTACTTAGAACCACAAAGTG
GGAATCAAGAGAAAAACAATGATCCCACGAGAGATCTATAGATCATGAGTGGGAGGAATGAGCTGGCCCT
TAATTTGGTTTTGCTTGTTTAAATTATGATATCCAACTATGAAACATTATCATAAAGCAATAGTAAAGAG
CCTTCAGTAAAGAGCAGGCATTTATCTAATCCCACCCCACCCCCACCCCCGTAGCTCCAATCCTTCCATT
CAAAATGTAGGTACTCTGTTCTCACCCTTCTTAACAAAGTATGACAGGAAAAACTTCCATTTTAGTGGAC
ATCTTTATTGTTTAATAGATCATCAATTTCTCGACTATTCCTTTGCCCTCGGACGAGTGCTGGGGCGTCG
GTTTCCACTATCGGCGAGTACTTCTACACAGCCATCGGTCCAGACGGCCGCGCTTCTGCGGGCGATTTGT
GTACGCCCGACAGTCCCGGCTCCGGATCGGACGATTGCGTCGCATCGACCCTGCGCCCAAGCTGCATCAT
CGAAATTGCCGTCAACCAAGCTCTGATAGAGTTGGTCAAGACCAATGCGGAGCATATACGCCCGGAGCCG
C
