>Addgene plasmid #26749 | pDRAV-4 | addgene partial sequence | sequence record 32976 | 26749 with M13pUC-fwd
CTCATAACTTCGTATAGCATACATTATACGAAGTTATGGCGCCTCAGCGGCCGCACAATGCATGTAGTTA
ACTTCTTAATTAACTGGGATCCTGCGGGTGCCAGGGCGTGCCCTTGGGCTCCCCGGGCGCGTACTCCACC
TCACCTCGAGATTCTACCGGGTAGGGGAGGCGCTTTTCCCAAGGCAGTCTGGAGCATGCGCTTTAGCAGC
CCCGCTGGGCACTTGGCGCTACACAAGTGGCCTCTGGCCTCGCACACATTCCACATCCACCGGTAGGCGC
CAACCGGCTCCGTTCTTTGGTGGCCCCTTCGCGCCACCTTCTACTCCTCCCCTAGTCAGGAAGTTCCCCC
CCGCCCCGCAGCTCGCGTCGTGCAGGACGTGACAAATGGAAGTAGCACGTCTCACTAGTCTCGTGCAGAT
GGACAGCACCGCTGAGCAATGGAAGCGGGTAGGCCTTTGGGGCAGCGGCCAATAGCAGCTTTGCTCCTTC
GCTTTCTGGGCTCAGAGGCTGGGAAGGGGTGGGTCCGGGGGCGGGCTCAGGGGCGGGCTCAGGGGCGGGG
CGGGCGCCCGAAGGTCCTCCGGAGGCCCGGCATTCTGCACGCTTCAAAAGCGCACGTCTGCCGCGCTGTT
CTCCTCTTCCTCATCTCCGGGCCTTTCGACCGATCCAGCCGCCACCATGAAAAAGCCTGAACTCACCGCG
ACGTCTGTCGAGAAGTTTCTGATCGAAAAGTTCGACAGCGTCTCCGACCTGATGCAGCTCTCGGANGGCG
AAGAATCTCGTGCTTTCAGCTTCGATGTAGGAGGGCGTGGATATGTCCTGCGGGTAAATAGCTGCGCCGA
TGGTTTCTACAAAGATCGTTATGTTTAT
